Addgene plasmid #194186: pCMV6-ZNF354C_mutant_E25A-W26A
Purpose: Expresses ZNF354C with mutated KRAB domain (E25A, W26A mutation)
Depositing lab: Ralf Brandes & Matthias Leisegang. Depositing organization: Goethe-Universitaet Frankfurt am Main. Publication: ZNF354C is a transcriptional repressor that inhibits endothelial angiogenic sprouting. Oo JA, Irmer B, Gunther S, Warwick T, Palfi K, Izquierdo Ponce J, Teichmann T, Pfluger-Muller B, Gilsbach R, Brandes RP, Leisegang MS. Sci Rep. 2020 Nov 5;10(1):19079. doi: 10.1038/s41598-020-76193-0. PubMed 33154469.
Backbone
  Vector backbone: pCMV6
  Vector type: Mammalian Expression
Growth in bacteria
  Bacterial resistance: Kanamycin, 50 μg/mL
  Growth temperature: 37°C
  Growth strain: DH5alpha
  Copy number: High Copy
Gene/Insert
  Gene/Insert name: ZNF354C (alt name: KID3)
  Species: H. sapiens (human)
  Mutation: KRAB domain mutant E25A/W26A
  Entrez Gene: ZNF354C (a.k.a. KID3)
  Promoter: CMV
  Tag / fusion protein: Myc-DDK (N terminal on insert)
  Cloning method: Restriction Enzyme; 5′ cloning site Unknown (unknown if destroyed)
Terms and licenses: Academic/Nonprofit Terms; Industry Terms: Not Available to Industry
How to cite: pCMV6-ZNF354C_mutant_E25A-W26A was a gift from Ralf Brandes & Matthias Leisegang (Addgene plasmid # 194186 ; http://n2t.net/addgene:194186 ; RRID:Addgene_194186)
