[The description below was written by a language model from this plasmid's Addgene catalogue record and pLannotate feature annotations shown in this document.]
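Description:
pCMV6-ZNF354C_mutant_E25A-W26A is a mammalian expression plasmid of about 6.3 kb built on the pCMV6 backbone. It carries human ZNF354C (also known as KID3) with two alanine substitutions, E25A and W26A, in its KRAB domain. The open reading frame is driven by the human cytomegalovirus immediate-early enhancer and promoter, and transcripts are terminated by the human growth hormone polyadenylation signal. A T7 promoter lies just upstream of the insert and could support in vitro transcription or serve as a sequencing primer site. The catalogue lists a Myc-DDK tag as N-terminal on the insert. However, the only FLAG/DDK-like match in the feature table sits downstream of the coding region, just before the hGH poly(A) signal, so the tag position should be checked against the sequence. The automated annotation marks only the first part of ZNF354C as a fragment; the gap between that match and the tag is left unannotated.

In bacteria the plasmid replicates from a high-copy ColE1/pUC-type origin and is selected with kanamycin. The Tn5 NeoR/KanR gene sits behind both a bacterial (bla) promoter and the SV40 early promoter and is followed by the HSV TK poly(A) signal, so the same marker can in principle provide G418 selection in mammalian cells. An f1 origin is also present, along with remnants of M13 ori, lacZα, ble and bGH poly(A) sequences.

ZNF354C is described as a transcriptional repressor, and the associated publication reports that it inhibits endothelial angiogenic sprouting. This KRAB-domain mutant is suited to comparison with the wild-type protein, to test whether its repressive effects depend on an intact KRAB domain.
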