Features (pLannotate 1.2.2; 16 found; start..end, strand, type, name):
      1..25      +  rep_origin     M13 ori (fragment): M13 bacteriophage origin of replication; arrow indicates direction of (+) strand synthesis
     29..183     -  CDS            lacZα (fragment): LacZα fragment of β-galactosidase; lacZ fragment
    343..722     +  enhancer       CMV enhancer: human cytomegalovirus immediate early enhancer
    724..923     +  promoter       CMV promoter: human cytomegalovirus (CMV) immediate early promoter
    952..970     +  promoter       T7 promoter: promoter for bacteriophage T7 RNA polymerase
   1029..1691    +  CDS            ZNF354C (fragment): Z354C_HUMAN - Also known as KID3. Experimental evidence at protein level: Swiss-Prot protein existence level 1. May function as a transcription repressor. Binds to 5'-CCACA- 3' core sequence. Suppresses osteogenic effects of RUNX2. May be involved in osteoblastic differentiation (By similarity). Plays a role in postnatal myogenesis, may be involved in the regulation of satellite cells self-renewal (By similarity). From Homo sapiens (Human).
   2550..2574    +  CDS            3xFLAG (fragment): three tandem FLAG® epitope tags
   2620..3242    +  polyA_signal   hGH poly(A) signal: human growth hormone polyadenylation signal
   3391..3979    -  rep_origin     ori: high-copy-number ColE1/pMB1/pBR322/pUC origin of replication
   4201..4217    +  polyA_signal   bGH poly(A) signal (fragment): bovine growth hormone polyadenylation signal
   4308..4355    -  polyA_signal   HSV TK poly(A) signal: herpes simplex virus thymidine kinase polyadenylation signal (Cole and Stacy, 1985)
   4414..4566    -  CDS            ble (fragment): BLE_KLEPN - Experimental evidence at protein level: Swiss-Prot protein existence level 1. Binding protein with a strong affinity to the bleomycin family of antibiotics. Binds to CL990; an antimitotic-antibiotic compound. From Klebsiella pneumoniae.
   4587..5381    -  CDS            NeoR/KanR: aminoglycoside phosphotransferase from Tn5; aph(3')-II (or nptII); confers resistance to neomycin, kanamycin, and G418 (Geneticin®)
   5416..5773    -  promoter       SV40 promoter: SV40 enhancer and early promoter
   5775..5879    -  promoter       AmpR promoter: bla
   5906..6334    +  rep_origin     f1 ori (sequence partly withheld): f1 bacteriophage origin of replication; arrow indicates direction of (+) strand synthesis
>Addgene plasmid #194186 | pCMV6-ZNF354C_mutant_E25A-W26A | addgene full sequence | sequence record 382004 | Addgene NGS Result
AACAAAATATTAACGCTTACAATTTCCATTCGCCATTCAGGCTGCGCAACTGTTGGGAAGGGCGATCGGT
GCGGGCCTCTTCGCTATTACGCCAGCTGGCGAAAGGGGGATGTGCTGCAAGGCGATTAAGTTGGGTAACG
CCAGGGTTTTCCCAGTCACGACGTTGTAAAACGACGGCCAGTGCCAAGCTGATCTATACATTGAATCAAT
ATTGGCAATTAGCCATATTAGTCATTGGTTATATAGCATAAATCAATATTGGCTATTGGCCATTGCATAC
GTTGTATCTATATCATAATATGTACATTTATATTGGCTCATGTCCAATATGACCGCCATGTTGACATTGA
TTATTGACTAGTTATTAATAGTAATCAATTACGGGGTCATTAGTTCATAGCCCATATATGGAGTTCCGCG
TTACATAACTTACGGTAAATGGCCCGCCTGGCTGACCGCCCAACGACCCCCGCCCATTGACGTCAATAAT
GACGTATGTTCCCATAGTAACGCCAATAGGGACTTTCCATTGACGTCAATGGGTGGAGTATTTACGGTAA
ACTGCCCACTTGGCAGTACATCAAGTGTATCATATGCCAAGTCCGCCCCCTATTGACGTCAATGACGGTA
AATGGCCCGCCTGGCATTATGCCCAGTACATGACCTTACGGGACTTTCCTACTTGGCAGTACATCTACGT
ATTAGTCATCGCTATTACCATGGTGATGCGGTTTTGGCAGTACACCAATGGGCGTGGATAGCGGTTTGAC
TCACGGGGATTTCCAAGTCTCCACCCCATTGACGTCAATGGGAGTTTGTTTTGGCACCAAAATCAACGGG
ACTTTCCAAAATGTCGTAATAACCCCGCCCCGTTGACGCAAATGGGCGGTAGGCGTGTACGGTGGGAGGT
CTATATAAGCAGAGCTCGTTTAGTGAACCGTCAGAATTTTGTAATACGACTCACTATAGGGCGGCCGGGA
ATTCGTCGACTGGATCCGGTACCGAGGAGATCTGCCGCCGCGATCGCCATGGCTGTGGATCTGCTGTCTG
CTCAGGAGCCTGTGACATTCAGGGATGTGGCCGTGTTCTTCAGCCAGGACGCGGCGTTGCACCTGGACTC
TGCCCAGAGGGCCTTGTACCGGGAGGTGATGCTGGAGAACTACAGCAGCCTGGTCTCACTGGGGATTCCA
TTTTCAATGCCAAAGTTGATTCATCAGTTGCAGCAAGGAGAAGATCCCTGCATGGTGGAAAGAGAAGTCC
CTTCAGATACCCGTCTAGGTTTCAAGACTTGGCTTGAAACAGAAGCATTGCCTCATAGACAGGACATTTT
TATAGAAGAAACATCTCAGGGAATGGTAAAGAAAGAATCCATTAAGGATGGTCACTGGGACATTAACTTT
GAAGAAGCTGTGGAATTTGAGAGCGAGATAGAAGAAGAGCAAGAGAAGAAACCTCTTAGACAAATGATAG
ATTCGCATGAGAAAACCATCAGTGAAGATGGAAACCATACAAGTCTTGAATTGGGGAAAAGCTTATTTAC
AAATACAGCTCTTGTCACACAACAGAGTGTTCCTATAGAAAGGATACCCAATATGTATTATACATTTGGG
AAAGATTTTAAACAGAATTTTGATCTCATGAAATGCTTCCAGATTTACCCAGGAGGAAAACCTCACATCT
GTAATGAATGTGGGAAGAGCTTCAAGCAGAATCTGCATCTTATTGAACATCAGAGAATTCATACAGGTGA
GAAACCCTACAAATGTAATGAGTGTAAAAAAACCTTCAGCCACAGATCATCCCTTCTTTCTCATCAGAGA
ATTCATACTGGAGAGAAACCTTACAAGTGTAATGAATGTGAGAAGGCATTTAGCAACAGTTCAACCCTTA
TCAAACATCTGAGAGTGCATACTGGAGAGAAACCGTATCGATGTAGGGAATGTGGTAAAGCCTTTAGCCA
GTGTTCAACCCTCACTGTACATCAGAGAATTCATACTGGAGAGAAACTCTATAAATGCGGCGAATGTGAG
AAGGCCTTCAACTGTAGAGCAAAACTTCACAGGCATCAAAGAATCCATACAGGTGAGAAACCCTATAAAT
GTAGTGAGTGTGGGAAGGGATACAGCCAGTTTACATCTCTAGCTGAACATCAGAGGTTTCATACTGGAGA
ACAACTGTATACATGCTTGGAATGTGGGAGAACCTTCACACGTATTGTAACCCTTATCGAACATCAGCGA
ATTCACACTGGACAAAAACCTTATCAGTGCAACGAATGTGAGAAAGCCTTCAACCAGTATTCATCCTTTA
ATGAACATCGGAAAATTCATACTGGGGAAAAACTTTATACATGTGAGGAATGTGGGAAAGCCTTTGGTTG
CAAATCTAACCTTTATAGGCATCAGAGAATTCATACTGGAGAGAAACCGTATCAGTGTAATCAGTGGAAA
GGCCTTCAGCCAGTATTCATTTTTAACCGAACAACGCGTACGCGGCCGCTCGAGCAGAAACTCATCTCAG
AAGAGGATCTGGCAGCAAATGATATCCTGGATTACAAGGATGACGACGATAAGGTTTAAACGGCCGGCCG
CGGTCATAGCTGTTTCCTGAACAGATCCCGGGTGGCATCCCTGTGACCCCTCCCCAGTGCCTCTCCTGGC
CCTGGAAGTTGCCACTCCAGTGCCCACCAGCCTTGTCCTAATAAAATTAAGTTGCATCATTTTGTCTGAC
TAGGTGTCCTTCTATAATATTATGGGGTGGAGGGGGGTGGTATGGAGCAAGGGGCAAGTTGGGAAGACAA
CCTGTAGGGCCTGCGGGGTCTATTGGGAACCAAGCTGGAGTGCAGTGGCACAATCTTGGCTCACTGCAAT
CTCCGCCTCCTGGGTTCAAGCGATTCTCCTGCCTCAGCCTCCCGAGTTGTTGGGATTCCAGGCATGCATG
ACCAGGCTCAGCTAATTTTTGTTTTTTTGGTAGAGACGGGGTTTCACCATATTGGCCAGGCTGGTCTCCA
ACTCCTAATCTCAGGTGATCTACCCACCTTGGCCTCCCAAATTGCTGGGATTACAGGCGTGAACCACTGC
TCCCTTCCCTGTCCTTCTGATTTTAAAATAACTATACCAGCAGGAGGACGTCCAGACACAGCATAGGCTA
CCTGGCCATGCCCAACCGGTGGGACATTTGAGTTGCTTGCTTGGCACTGTCCTCTCATGCGTTGGGTCCA
CTCAGTAGATGCCTGTTGAATTGGGTACGCGGCCAGCGGCGAGCGGTATCAGCTCACTCAAAGGCGGTAA
TACGGTTATCCACAGAATCAGGGGATAACGCAGGAAAGAACATGTGAGCAAAAGGCCAGCAAAAGGCCAG
GAACCGTAAAAAGGCCGCGTTGCTGGCGTTTTTCCATAGGCTCCGCCCCCCTGACGAGCATCACAAAAAT
CGACGCTCAAGTCAGAGGTGGCGAAACCCGACAGGACTATAAAGATACCAGGCGTTTCCCCCTGGAAGCT
CCCTCGTGCGCTCTCCTGTTCCGACCCTGCCGCTTACCGGATACCTGTCCGCCTTTCTCCCTTCGGGAAG
CGTGGCGCTTTCTCATAGCTCACGCTGTAGGTATCTCAGTTCGGTGTAGGTCGTTCGCTCCAAGCTGGGC
TGTGTGCACGAACCCCCCGTTCAGCCCGACCGCTGCGCCTTATCCGGTAACTATCGTCTTGAGTCCAACC
CGGTAAGACACGACTTATCGCCACTGGCAGCAGCCACTGGTAACAGGATTAGCAGAGCGAGGTATGTAGG
CGGTGCTACAGAGTTCTTGAAGTGGTGGCCTAACTACGGCTACACTAGAAGAACAGTATTTGGTATCTGC
GCTCTGCTGAAGCCAGTTACCTTCGGAAAAAGAGTTGGTAGCTCTTGATCCGGCAAACAAACCACCGCTG
GTAGCGGTGGTTTTTTTGTTTGCAAGCAGCAGATTACGCGCAGAAAAAAAGGATCTCAAGAAGATCCTTT
GATCTTTTCTACGGGGTCTGACGCTCAGTGGAACGAAAACTCACGTTAAGGGATTTTGGTCATGAGATTA
TCAAAAAGGATCTTCACCTAGATCCTTTTAAATTAAAAATGAAGTTTTAAATCAATCTAAAGTATATATG
AGTAACCTGAGGCTATGGCAGGGCCTGCCGCCCCGACGTTGGCTGCGAGCCCTGGGCCTTCACCCGAACT
TGGGGGGTGGGGTGGGGAAAAGGAAGAAACGCGGGCGTATTGGCCCCAATGGGGTCTCGGTGGGGTATCG
ACAGAGTGCCAGCCCTGGGACCGAACCCCGCGTTTATGAACAAACGACCCAACACCGTGCGTTTTATTCT
GTCTTTTTATTGCCGTCATAGCGCGGGTTCCTTCCGGTATTGTCTCCTTCCGTGTTTCAGTTAGCCTCCC
CCTAGGGTGGGCGAAGAACTCCAGCATGAGATCCCCGCGCTGGAGGATCATCCAGCCGGCGTCCCGGAAA
ACGATTCCGAAGCCCAACCTTTCATAGAAGGCGGCGGTGGAATCGAAATCTCGTGATGGCAGGTTGGGCG
TCGCTTGGTCGGTCATTTCGAACCCCAGAGTCCCGCTCAGAAGAACTCGTCAAGAAGGCGATAGAAGGCG
ATGCGCTGCGAATCGGGAGCGGCGATACCGTAAAGCACGAGGAAGCGGTCAGCCCATTCGCCGCCAAGCT
CTTCAGCAATATCACGGGTAGCCAACGCTATGTCCTGATAGCGATCCGCCACACCCAGCCGGCCACAGTC
GATGAATCCAGAAAAGCGGCCATTTTCCACCATGATATTCGGCAAGCAGGCATCGCCATGGGTCACGACG
AGATCCTCGCCGTCGGGCATGCTCGCCTTGAGCCTGGCGAACAGTTCGGCTGGCGCGAGCCCCTGATGCT
CTTCGTCCAGATCATCCTGATCGACAAGACCGGCTTCCATCCGAGTACGTGCTCGCTCGATGCGATGTTT
CGCTTGGTGGTCGAATGGGCAGGTAGCCGGATCAAGCGTATGCAGCCGCCGCATTGCATCAGCCATGATG
GATACTTTCTCGGCAGGAGCAAGGTGAGATGACAGGAGATCCTGCCCCGGCACTTCGCCCAATAGCAGCC
AGTCCCTTCCCGCTTCAGTGACAACGTCGAGCACAGCTGCGCAAGGAACGCCCGTCGTGGCCAGCCACGA
TAGCCGCGCTGCCTCGTCTTGCAGTTCATTCAGGGCACCGGACAGGTCGGTCTTGACAAAAAGAACCGGG
CGCCCCTGCGCTGACAGCCGGAACACGGCGGCATCAGAGCAGCCGATTGTCTGTTGTGCCCAGTCATAGC
CGAATAGCCTCTCCACCCAAGCGGCCGGAGAACCTGCGTGCAATCCATCTTGTTCAATCATGCGAAACGA
TCCTCATCCTGTCTCTTGATCGATCTTTGCAAAAGCCTAGGCCTCCAAAAAAGCCTCCTCACTACTTCTG
GAATAGCTCAGAGGCCGAGGCGGCCTCGGCCTCTGCATAAATAAAAAAAATTAGTCAGCCATGGGGCGGA
GAATGGGCGGAACTGGGCGGAGTTAGGGGCGGGATGGGCGGAGTTAGGGGCGGGACTATGGTTGCTGACT
AATTGAGATGCATGCTTTGCATACTTCTGCCTGCTGGGGAGCCTGGGGACTTTCCACACCTGGTTGCTGA
CTAATTGAGATGCATGCTTTGCATACTTCTGCCTGCTGGGGAGCCTGGGGACTTTCCACACCCTAACTGA
CACACATTCCACAGCTGGTTCTTTCCGCCTCAGGACTCTTCCTTTTTCAATATTATTGAAGCATTTATCA
GGGTTATTGTCTCATGAGCGGATACATATTTGAATGTATTTAGAAAAATAAACAAATAGGGGTTCCGCGC
ACATTTCCCCGAAAAGTGCCACCTG
[124 nt withheld, positions 5906-6029]
C
[91 nt withheld, positions 6031-6121]
A
[49 nt withheld, positions 6123-6171]
CCTTTGACGTTGGAGTCCACGTTCTTT
[37 nt withheld, positions 6199-6235]
ACCCTATCTCGGTCTATTCTTTTGATTTATAAGGGATTTTGCCGATTTCGGCCTATTGGTTAAAAAATGA
GCTGATTTAACAAAAATTTAACGCGAATTTT
